Addgene plasmid #43409: II-GTTG
Depositing lab: Chad Cowan & Kiran Musunuru. Depositing organization: Harvard University. Publication: A TALEN Genome-Editing System for Generating Human Stem Cell-Based Disease Models. Ding Q, Lee YK, Schaefer EA, Peters DT, Veres A, Kim K, Kuperwasser N, Motola DL, Meissner TB, Hendriks WT, Trevisan M, Gupta RM, Moisan A, Banks E, Friesen M, Schinzel RT, Xia F, Tang A, Xia Y, Figueroa E, Wann A, Ahfeldt T, Daheron L, Zhang F, Rubin LL, Peng LF, Chung RT, Musunuru K, Cowan CA. Cell Stem Cell. 2012 Dec 12. pii: S1934-5909(12)00645-5. doi: 10.1016/j.stem.2012.11.011. PubMed 23246482.
Backbone
  Vector backbone: pCRII-TOPO
  Backbone manufacturer: Invitrogen
  Backbone size w/o insert (bp): 3973
  Vector type: Bacterial Cloning
Growth in bacteria
  Bacterial resistance: Ampicillin and Kanamycin, 100 & 50 μg/mL
  Growth temperature: 37°C
  Growth strain: Top10
  Copy number: High Copy
Gene/Insert
  Gene/Insert name: II-GTTG
  Species: Synthetic
  Insert size (bp): 426
  Cloning method: TOPO Cloning
  Sequencing primers: 5′ T7; 3′ M13-rev
Terms and licenses: Academic/Nonprofit Terms; Industry Terms: Not Available to Industry
How to cite: II-GTTG was a gift from Chad Cowan & Kiran Musunuru (Addgene plasmid # 43409 ; http://n2t.net/addgene:43409 ; RRID:Addgene_43409)
