[The description below was written by a language model from this plasmid's Addgene catalogue record.]
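Description:
II-GTTG is a bacterial cloning plasmid built on the commercial pCRII-TOPO backbone (about 4 kb without insert), carrying a 426 bp synthetic insert that was introduced by TOPO cloning. It is a high-copy plasmid propagated in E. coli and is selectable with both ampicillin and kanamycin, consistent with the dual resistance markers of this backbone. The insert lies between the T7 and M13 reverse primer sites, which the record lists for sequence verification. No feature table is provided, so the exact positions and orientation of the backbone elements and insert are not documented here.

The record gives no explicit description of the insert beyond its name, its synthetic origin and its size. The associated publication describes a TALEN genome-editing system for generating human stem cell-based disease models. In that context the name suggests a pre-assembled module of TAL effector repeats recognising the four-base sequence GTTG, with the "II" prefix probably marking its position in an ordered assembly. The insert size is roughly consistent with four repeat units of this kind. This reading is an inference from the name, size and publication, not something stated in the record.

The plasmid has no recorded eukaryotic promoter, reporter or expression cassette, so it is best regarded as a storage and source vector. It most likely serves as one component of a library of building blocks from which repeat modules are taken and combined to construct custom TALEN DNA-binding domains, not as a construct used directly in cells.
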