>Addgene plasmid #43409 | II-GTTG | depositor partial sequence | sequence record 58674 | II-GTTG sequence 426 bps
CGTCTCGCTTAACCCCAGAGCAGGTCGTGGCAATCGCGAGCAATAACGGCGGAAAACAGGCTTTGGAAAC
GGTGCAGAGGCTCCTTCCAGTGCTGTGCCAAGCGCACGGACTCACCCCAGAGCAGGTCGTGGCCATTGCC
TCGAATGGAGGGGGCAAACAGGCGTTGGAAACCGTACAACGATTGCTGCCGGTGCTGTGCCAAGCGCACG
GCCTCACCCCAGAGCAGGTCGTGGCCATTGCCTCGAATGGAGGGGGCAAACAGGCGTTGGAAACCGTACA
ACGATTGCTGCCGGTGCTGTGCCAAGCGCACGGATTAACCCCAGAGCAGGTCGTGGCAATCGCGAGCAAT
AACGGCGGAAAACAGGCTTTGGAAACGGTGCAGAGGCTCCTTCCAGTGCTGTGCCAAGCGCACGGGCTCA
GAGACG
