>Addgene plasmid #43409 | II-GTTG | addgene partial sequence | sequence record 60904 | M13-F20 5'-TGTAAAACGACGGCCAGT-3'
CTATAGGGCGAATTGGGCCCTCTAGATGCATGCTCGAGCGGCCGCCAGTGTGATGGATATCTGCAGAATT
CGCCCTTAGTATCTTTCCTGTGCCCACGTCTCTGAGCCCGTGCGCTTGGCACAGCACTGGAAGGAGCCTC
TGCACCGTTTCCAAAGCCTGTTTTCCGCCGTTATTGCTCGCGATTGCCACGACCTGCTCTGGGGTTAATC
CGTGCGCTTGGCACAGCACCGGCAGCAATCGTTGTACGGTTTCCAACGCCTGTTTGCCCCCTCCATTCGA
GGCAATGGCCACGACCTGCTCTGGGGTGAGGCCGTGCGCTTGGCACAGCACCGGCAGCAATCGTTGTACG
GTTTCCAACGCCTGTTTGCCCCCTCCATTCGAGGCAATGGCCACGACCTGCTCTGGGGTGAGTCCGTGCG
CTTGGCACAGCACTGGAAGGAGCCTCTGCACCGTTTCCAAAGCCTGTTTTCCGCCGTTATTGCTCGCGAT
TGCCACGACCTGCTCTGGGGTTAAGCGAGACGCGCTAGGACGGCATCTATATAAGGGCGAATTCCAGCAC
ACTGGCGGCCGTTACTAGTGGATCCGAGCTCGGTACCAAGCTTGGCGTAATCATGGTCATAGCTGTTTCC
TGTGTGAAATTGTTATCCGCTCACAATTCCACACAACATACGAGCCGGAAGCATAAAGTGTAAAGCCTGG
GGTGCCTAATGAGTGAGCTAACTCACATTAATTGCGTTGCGCTCACTGCCCGCTTTCCAGTCGGGAAACC
TGTCGTGCCAGCTGCATTAATGAATCGGCCAACGCGCGGGGAGAGGCGGTTTGCGTATTG
